Addgene plasmid #87690: pcDNA-NES-PhoCl-mCherry
Purpose: Express NES-PhoCl-mCherry in mammalian cells
Depositing lab: Robert Campbell. Depositing organization: University of Alberta. Publication: Optogenetic control with a photocleavable protein, PhoCl. Zhang W, Lohman AW, Zhuravlova Y, Lu X, Wiens MD, Hoi H, Yaganoglu S, Mohr MA, Kitova EN, Klassen JS, Pantazis P, Thompson RJ, Campbell RE. Nat Methods. 2017 Mar 13. doi: 10.1038/nmeth.4222. PubMed 28288123.
Backbone
  Vector backbone: pcDNA3.1
  Vector type: Mammalian Expression
  Selectable markers: Neomycin (select with G418)
Growth in bacteria
  Bacterial resistance: Ampicillin, 100 μg/mL
  Growth temperature: 37°C
  Growth strain: DH5alpha
  Copy number: Unknown
Gene/Insert
  Gene/Insert name: NES-PhoCl-mCherry
  Species: Synthetic
  Promoter: CMV
  Tag / fusion protein: nuclear export signal (N terminal on insert)
  Cloning method: Unknown
  Sequencing primers: 5′ n/a
Terms and licenses: Academic/Nonprofit Terms; Industry Terms: Not Available to Industry
How to cite: pcDNA-NES-PhoCl-mCherry was a gift from Robert Campbell (Addgene plasmid # 87690 ; http://n2t.net/addgene:87690 ; RRID:Addgene_87690)
