[The description below was written by a language model from this plasmid's Addgene catalogue record and pLannotate feature annotations shown in this document.]
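Description:
pcDNA-NES-PhoCl-mCherry is a mammalian expression plasmid of about 6.9 kb built on the pcDNA3.1 backbone. It is propagated in E. coli through a high-copy ColE1/pUC-type origin with ampicillin selection (β-lactamase under its own promoter), and it also carries an f1 phage origin. For selection in mammalian cells, an SV40 enhancer/early promoter drives a neomycin phosphotransferase gene terminated by an SV40 polyadenylation signal, allowing G418 selection of stable transfectants. Other short annotated fragments (lac promoter/operator region, lacI, ble, bom, a truncated HIV-1 LTR match next to the CMV promoter) appear to be backbone remnants or annotation matches rather than functional parts of the design.

The payload is a single synthetic fusion open reading frame transcribed from the human CMV immediate-early enhancer and promoter and terminated by the bovine growth hormone polyadenylation signal; a T7 promoter sits just upstream of the coding region. The fusion begins with a nuclear export signal, which the feature table detects as a short MAP2K2 (MEK2)-like fragment, consistent with a MAP kinase kinase-type NES. This is followed by PhoCl, an engineered photocleavable protein that splits into two fragments on exposure to violet light, and then the monomeric red fluorescent protein mCherry. In the intact fusion the NES should keep the red signal out of the nucleus. Illumination cleaves PhoCl and would be expected to separate mCherry from the export signal so that it can redistribute within the cell. The record states the purpose only as expressing this fusion in mammalian cells, which fits use as a visual reporter of light-induced PhoCl cleavage in optogenetic experiments.
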