Features (pLannotate 1.2.2; 22 found; start..end, strand, type, name):
    115..494     +  enhancer       CMV enhancer: human cytomegalovirus immediate early enhancer
    495..698     +  promoter       CMV promoter: human cytomegalovirus (CMV) immediate early promoter
    694..727     +  LTR            5' LTR (truncated) (fragment): truncated 5' long terminal repeat (LTR) from HIV-1
    743..761     +  promoter       T7 promoter: promoter for bacteriophage T7 RNA polymerase
    778..843     +  CDS            MAP2K2 (fragment): MP2K2_CHICK - Also known as MEK2, MKK2, PRKMK2. Experimental evidence at transcript level: Swiss-Prot protein existence level 2. Catalyzes the concomitant phosphorylation of a threonine and a tyrosine residue in a Thr-Glu-Tyr sequence located in MAP kinases. Activates the ERK1 and ERK2 MAP kinases (By similarity). From Gallus gallus (Chicken).
    859..1584    +  CDS            PhoCl: photocleavable protein that separates into two fragments upon exposure to violet light (Zhang et al., 2017)
   1630..2336    +  CDS            mCherry (fragment): monomeric derivative of DsRed fluorescent protein (Shaner et al., 2004) mammalian codon-optimized
   2381..2605    +  polyA_signal   bGH poly(A) signal: bovine growth hormone polyadenylation signal
   2609..2630    +  promoter       SV40 promoter (fragment): SV40 enhancer and early promoter
   2651..3079    +  rep_origin     f1 ori (sequence partly withheld): f1 bacteriophage origin of replication; arrow indicates direction of (+) strand synthesis
   3093..3422    +  promoter       SV40 promoter: SV40 enhancer and early promoter
   3489..4280    +  CDS            neo: KKA2_KLEPN - Also known as kan, nptII. Experimental evidence at protein level: Swiss-Prot protein existence level 1. Resistance to kanamycin, neomycin, paromomycin, ribostamycin, butirosin and gentamicin B. From Klebsiella pneumoniae.
   4304..4462    +  CDS            ble (fragment): BLE_KLEPN - Experimental evidence at protein level: Swiss-Prot protein existence level 1. Binding protein with a strong affinity to the bleomycin family of antibiotics. Binds to CL990; an antimitotic-antibiotic compound. From Klebsiella pneumoniae.
   4457..4578    +  polyA_signal   SV40 poly(A) signal: SV40 polyadenylation signal
   4651..4667    -  protein_bind   lac operator: The lac repressor binds to the lac operator to inhibit transcription in E. coli. This inhibition can be relieved by adding lactose or isopropyl-β-D-thiogalactopyranoside (IPTG). lac repressor encoded by lacI
   4675..4705    -  promoter       lac promoter: promoter for the E. coli lac operon
   4720..4741    -  protein_bind   CAP binding site: CAP binding activates transcription in the presence of cAMP. E. coli catabolite activator protein
   4754..4846    -  CDS            lacI (fragment): lac repressor; lacI; The lac repressor binds to the lac operator to inhibit transcription in E. coli. This inhibition can be relieved by adding lactose or isopropyl-β-D-thiogalactopyranoside (IPTG).
   5029..5617    -  rep_origin     ori: high-copy-number ColE1/pMB1/pBR322/pUC origin of replication
   5788..6648    -  CDS            AmpR: β-lactamase; bla; confers resistance to ampicillin, carbenicillin, and related antibiotics
   6649..6753    -  promoter       AmpR promoter: bla
   6812..6864    -  misc_feature   bom (fragment): basis of mobility region from pBR322
>Addgene plasmid #87690 | pcDNA-NES-PhoCl-mCherry | addgene full sequence | sequence record 176859 | Addgene NGS Result
CGAGCAAAATTTAAGCTACAACAAGGCAAGGCTTGACCGACAATTGCATGAAGAATCTGCTTAGGGTTAG
GCGTTTTGCGCTGCTTCGCGATGTACGGGCCAGATATACGCGTTGACATTGATTATTGACTAGTTATTAA
TAGTAATCAATTACGGGGTCATTAGTTCATAGCCCATATATGGAGTTCCGCGTTACATAACTTACGGTAA
ATGGCCCGCCTGGCTGACCGCCCAACGACCCCCGCCCATTGACGTCAATAATGACGTATGTTCCCATAGT
AACGCCAATAGGGACTTTCCATTGACGTCAATGGGTGGAGTATTTACGGTAAACTGCCCACTTGGCAGTA
CATCAAGTGTATCATATGCCAAGTACGCCCCCTATTGACGTCAATGACGGTAAATGGCCCGCCTGGCATT
ATGCCCAGTACATGACCTTATGGGACTTTCCTACTTGGCAGTACATCTACGTATTAGTCATCGCTATTAC
CATGGTGATGCGGTTTTGGCAGTACATCAATGGGCGTGGATAGCGGTTTGACTCACGGGGATTTCCAAGT
CTCCACCCCATTGACGTCAATGGGAGTTTGTTTTGGCACCAAAATCAACGGGACTTTCCAAAATGTCGTA
ACAACTCCGCCCCATTGACGCAAATGGGCGGTAGGCGTGTACGGTGGGAGGTCTATATAAGCAGAGCTCT
CTGGCTAACTAGAGAACCCACTGCTTACTGGCTTATCGAAATTAATACGACTCACTATAGGGAGACCCAA
GCTGGCTAGCGCCACCATGAACCTGGTGGACCTGCAGAAGAAGCTGGAGGAGCTGGAGCTGGACGAGCAG
CAGGGAGGCGGGGGCAGCGTGATCCCTGACTACTTCAAGCAGAGCTTCCCCGAGGGCTACAGCTGGGAGC
GCAGCATGACCTACGAGGACGGCGGCATCTGCATCGCCACCAACGACATCACAATGGAGGGGGACAGCTT
CATCAACAAGATCCACTTCAAGGGCACGAACTTCCCCCCCAACGGCCCCGTGATGCAGAAGAGGACCGTG
GGCTGGGAGGCCAGCACCGAGAAGATGTACGAGCGCGACGGCGTGCTGAAGGGCGACGTGAAGATGAAGC
TGCTGCTGAAGGGCGGCGGCCACTATCGCTGCGACTACCGCACCACCTACAAGGTCAAGCAGAAGCCCGT
AAAGCTGCCCGACTACCACTTCGTGGACCACCGCATCGAGATCCTGAGCCACGACAAGGACTACAACAAG
GTGAAGCTGTACGAGCACGCCGTGGCCCGCAACTCCACCGACAGCATGGACGAGCTGTACAAGGGTGGCA
GCGGTGGCATGGTGAGCAAGGGCGAGGAGACCATTACAAGCGTGATCAAGCCTGACATGAAGAACAAGCT
GCGCATGGAGGGCAACGTGAACGGCCACGCCTTCGTGATCGAGGGCGAGGGCAGCGGCAAGCCCTTCGAG
GGCATCCAGACGATTGATTTGGAGGTGAAGGAGGGCGCCCCGCTGCCCTTCGCCTACGACATCCTGACCA
CCGCCTTCCACTACGGCAACCGCGTGTTCACCAAGTACCCACGGGGAGGTGGAGGTACCGGAGGCGGGGG
CAGCGGAGGCGGGGGCAGCGTGAGCAAGGGCGAGGAGGATAACATGGCCATCATCAAGGAGTTCATGCGC
TTCAAGGTGCACATGGAGGGCTCCGTGAACGGCCACGAGTTCGAGATCGAGGGCGAGGGCGAGGGCCGCC
CCTACGAGGGCACCCAGACCGCCAAGCTGAAGGTGACCAAGGGTGGCCCCCTGCCCTTCGCCTGGGACAT
CCTGTCCCCTCAGTTCATGTACGGCTCCAAGGCCTACGTGAAGCACCCCGCCGACATCCCCGACTACTTG
AAGCTGTCCTTCCCCGAGGGCTTCAAGTGGGAGCGCGTGATGAACTTCGAGGACGGCGGCGTGGTGACCG
TGACCCAGGACTCCTCCCTGCAGGACGGCGAGTTCATCTACAAGGTGAAGCTGCGCGGCACCAACTTCCC
CTCCGACGGCCCCGTAATGCAGAAGAAGACCATGGGCTGGGAGGCCTCCTCCGAGCGGATGTACCCCGAG
GACGGCGCCCTGAAGGGCGAGATCAAGCAGAGGCTGAAGCTGAAGGACGGCGGCCACTACGACGCTGAGG
TCAAGACCACCTACAAGGCCAAGAAGCCCGTGCAGCTGCCCGGCGCCTACAACGTCAACATCAAGTTGGA
CATCACCTCCCACAACGAGGACTACACCATCGTGGAACAGTACGAACGCGCCGAGGGCCGCCACTCCACC
GGCGGCATGGACGAGCTGTACAAGTAACTCGAGTCTAGAGGGCCCGTTTAAACCCGCTGATCAGCCTCGA
CTGTGCCTTCTAGTTGCCAGCCATCTGTTGTTTGCCCCTCCCCCGTGCCTTCCTTGACCCTGGAAGGTGC
CACTCCCACTGTCCTTTCCTAATAAAATGAGGAAATTGCATCGCATTGTCTGAGTAGGTGTCATTCTATT
CTGGGGGGTGGGGTGGGGCAGGACAGCAAGGGGGAGGATTGGGAAGACAATAGCAGGCATGCTGGGGATG
CGGTGGGCTCTATGGCTTCTGAGGCGGAAAGAACCAGCTGGGGCTCTAGGGGGTATCCCC
[124 nt withheld, positions 2651-2774]
C
[91 nt withheld, positions 2776-2866]
A
[49 nt withheld, positions 2868-2916]
CCTTTGACGTTGGAGTCCACGTTCTTT
[37 nt withheld, positions 2944-2980]
ACCCTATCTCGGTCTATTCTTTTGATTTATAAGGGATTTTGCCGATTTCGGCCTATTGGTTAAAAAATGA
GCTGATTTAACAAAAATTTAACGCGAATTAATTCTGTGGAATGTGTGTCAGTTAGGGTGTGGAAAGTCCC
CAGGCTCCCCAGCAGGCAGAAGTATGCAAAGCATGCATCTCAATTAGTCAGCAACCAGGTGTGGAAAGTC
CCCAGGCTCCCCAGCAGGCAGAAGTATGCAAAGCATGCATCTCAATTAGTCAGCAACCATAGTCCCGCCC
CTAACTCCGCCCATCCCGCCCCTAACTCCGCCCAGTTCCGCCCATTCTCCGCCCCATGGCTGACTAATTT
TTTTTATTTATGCAGAGGCCGAGGCCGCCTCTGCCTCTGAGCTATTCCAGAAGTAGTGAGGAGGCTTTTT
TGGAGGCCTAGGCTTTTGCAAAAAGCTCCCGGGAGCTTGTATATCCATTTTCGGATCTGATCAAGAGACA
GGATGAGGATCGTTTCGCATGATTGAACAAGATGGATTGCACGCAGGTTCTCCGGCCGCTTGGGTGGAGA
GGCTATTCGGCTATGACTGGGCACAACAGACAATCGGCTGCTCTGATGCCGCCGTGTTCCGGCTGTCAGC
GCAGGGGCGCCCGGTTCTTTTTGTCAAGACCGACCTGTCCGGTGCCCTGAATGAACTGCAGGACGAGGCA
GCGCGGCTATCGTGGCTGGCCACGACGGGCGTTCCTTGCGCAGCTGTGCTCGACGTTGTCACTGAAGCGG
GAAGGGACTGGCTGCTATTGGGCGAAGTGCCGGGGCAGGATCTCCTGTCATCTCACCTTGCTCCTGCCGA
GAAAGTATCCATCATGGCTGATGCAATGCGGCGGCTGCATACGCTTGATCCGGCTACCTGCCCATTCGAC
CACCAAGCGAAACATCGCATCGAGCGAGCACGTACTCGGATGGAAGCCGGTCTTGTCGATCAGGATGATC
TGGACGAAGAGCATCAGGGGCTCGCGCCAGCCGAACTGTTCGCCAGGCTCAAGGCGCGCATGCCCGACGG
CGAGGATCTCGTCGTGACCCATGGCGATGCCTGCTTGCCGAATATCATGGTGGAAAATGGCCGCTTTTCT
GGATTCATCGACTGTGGCCGGCTGGGTGTGGCGGACCGCTATCAGGACATAGCGTTGGCTACCCGTGATA
TTGCTGAAGAGCTTGGCGGCGAATGGGCTGACCGCTTCCTCGTGCTTTACGGTATCGCCGCTCCCGATTC
GCAGCGCATCGCCTTCTATCGCCTTCTTGACGAGTTCTTCTGAGCGGGACTCTGGGGTTCGAAATGACCG
ACCAAGCGACGCCCAACCTGCCATCACGAGATTTCGATTCCACCGCCGCCTTCTATGAAAGGTTGGGCTT
CGGAATCGTTTTCCGGGACGCCGGCTGGATGATCCTCCAGCGCGGGGATCTCATGCTGGAGTTCTTCGCC
CACCCCAACTTGTTTATTGCAGCTTATAATGGTTACAAATAAAGCAATAGCATCACAAATTTCACAAATA
AAGCATTTTTTTCACTGCATTCTAGTTGTGGTTTGTCCAAACTCATCAATGTATCTTATCATGTCTGTAT
ACCGTCGACCTCTAGCTAGAGCTTGGCGTAATCATGGTCATAGCTGTTTCCTGTGTGAAATTGTTATCCG
CTCACAATTCCACACAACATACGAGCCGGAAGCATAAAGTGTAAAGCCTGGGGTGCCTAATGAGTGAGCT
AACTCACATTAATTGCGTTGCGCTCACTGCCCGCTTTCCAGTCGGGAAACCTGTCGTGCCAGCTGCATTA
ATGAATCGGCCAACGCGCGGGGAGAGGCGGTTTGCGTATTGGGCGCTCTTCCGCTTCCTCGCTCACTGAC
TCGCTGCGCTCGGTCGTTCGGCTGCGGCGAGCGGTATCAGCTCACTCAAAGGCGGTAATACGGTTATCCA
CAGAATCAGGGGATAACGCAGGAAAGAACATGTGAGCAAAAGGCCAGCAAAAGGCCAGGAACCGTAAAAA
GGCCGCGTTGCTGGCGTTTTTCCATAGGCTCCGCCCCCCTGACGAGCATCACAAAAATCGACGCTCAAGT
CAGAGGTGGCGAAACCCGACAGGACTATAAAGATACCAGGCGTTTCCCCCTGGAAGCTCCCTCGTGCGCT
CTCCTGTTCCGACCCTGCCGCTTACCGGATACCTGTCCGCCTTTCTCCCTTCGGGAAGCGTGGCGCTTTC
TCATAGCTCACGCTGTAGGTATCTCAGTTCGGTGTAGGTCGTTCGCTCCAAGCTGGGCTGTGTGCACGAA
CCCCCCGTTCAGCCCGACCGCTGCGCCTTATCCGGTAACTATCGTCTTGAGTCCAACCCGGTAAGACACG
ACTTATCGCCACTGGCAGCAGCCACTGGTAACAGGATTAGCAGAGCGAGGTATGTAGGCGGTGCTACAGA
GTTCTTGAAGTGGTGGCCTAACTACGGCTACACTAGAAGAACAGTATTTGGTATCTGCGCTCTGCTGAAG
CCAGTTACCTTCGGAAAAAGAGTTGGTAGCTCTTGATCCGGCAAACAAACCACCGCTGGTAGCGGTGGTT
TTTTTGTTTGCAAGCAGCAGATTACGCGCAGAAAAAAAGGATCTCAAGAAGATCCTTTGATCTTTTCTAC
GGGGTCTGACGCTCAGTGGAACGAAAACTCACGTTAAGGGATTTTGGTCATGAGATTATCAAAAAGGATC
TTCACCTAGATCCTTTTAAATTAAAAATGAAGTTTTAAATCAATCTAAAGTATATATGAGTAAACTTGGT
CTGACAGTTACCAATGCTTAATCAGTGAGGCACCTATCTCAGCGATCTGTCTATTTCGTTCATCCATAGT
TGCCTGACTCCCCGTCGTGTAGATAACTACGATACGGGAGGGCTTACCATCTGGCCCCAGTGCTGCAATG
ATACCGCGAGACCCACGCTCACCGGCTCCAGATTTATCAGCAATAAACCAGCCAGCCGGAAGGGCCGAGC
GCAGAAGTGGTCCTGCAACTTTATCCGCCTCCATCCAGTCTATTAATTGTTGCCGGGAAGCTAGAGTAAG
TAGTTCGCCAGTTAATAGTTTGCGCAACGTTGTTGCCATTGCTACAGGCATCGTGGTGTCACGCTCGTCG
TTTGGTATGGCTTCATTCAGCTCCGGTTCCCAACGATCAAGGCGAGTTACATGATCCCCCATGTTGTGCA
AAAAAGCGGTTAGCTCCTTCGGTCCTCCGATCGTTGTCAGAAGTAAGTTGGCCGCAGTGTTATCACTCAT
GGTTATGGCAGCACTGCATAATTCTCTTACTGTCATGCCATCCGTAAGATGCTTTTCTGTGACTGGTGAG
TACTCAACCAAGTCATTCTGAGAATAGTGTATGCGGCGACCGAGTTGCTCTTGCCCGGCGTCAATACGGG
ATAATACCGCGCCACATAGCAGAACTTTAAAAGTGCTCATCATTGGAAAACGTTCTTCGGGGCGAAAACT
CTCAAGGATCTTACCGCTGTTGAGATCCAGTTCGATGTAACCCACTCGTGCACCCAACTGATCTTCAGCA
TCTTTTACTTTCACCAGCGTTTCTGGGTGAGCAAAAACAGGAAGGCAAAATGCCGCAAAAAAGGGAATAA
GGGCGACACGGAAATGTTGAATACTCATACTCTTCCTTTTTCAATATTATTGAAGCATTTATCAGGGTTA
TTGTCTCATGAGCGGATACATATTTGAATGTATTTAGAAAAATAAACAAATAGGGGTTCCGCGCACATTT
CCCCGAAAAGTGCCACCTGACGTCGACGGATCGGGAGATCTCCCGATCCCCTATGGTGCACTCTCAGTAC
AATCTGCTCTGATGCCGCATAGTTAAGCCAGTATCTGCTCCCTGCTTGTGTGTTGGAGGTCGCTGAGTAG
TGCG
